Addgene plasmid #136380: pYPQ292 (AaCas12b)-D570A-TV
Purpose: CRISPRa Gateway entry clone for catalytically dead AaCas12b (D570A) fused with TV activation system
Depositing lab: Yiping Qi. Depositing organization: University of Maryland, College Park. Publication: CRISPR-Cas12b enables efficient plant genome engineering. Ming M, Ren Q, Pan C, He Y, Zhang Y, Liu S, Zhong Z, Wang J, Malzahn AA, Wu J, Zheng X, Zhang Y, Qi Y. Nat Plants. 2020 Mar;6(3):202-208. doi: 10.1038/s41477-020-0614-6. Epub 2020 Mar 9. PubMed 32170285.
Backbone
  Vector backbone: pYPQ167
  Vector type: Plant Expression, CRISPR
Growth in bacteria
  Bacterial resistance: Spectinomycin, 50 μg/mL
  Growth temperature: 37°C
  Growth strain: DH5alpha
  Copy number: High Copy
Gene/Insert
  Gene/Insert name: AaCas12b (D570A)-TV
  Species: Alicyclobacillus acidiphilus
  Mutation: D570A
Terms and licenses: Academic/Nonprofit Terms; Industry Terms: Not Available to Industry
Depositor comments: TV activation system is from: Li, Z., Zhang, D., Xiong, X. et al. A potent Cas9-derived gene activator for plant and mammalian cells. Nature Plants 3, 930–936 (2017) doi:10.1038/s41477-017-0046-1
How to cite: pYPQ292 (AaCas12b)-D570A-TV was a gift from Yiping Qi (Addgene plasmid # 136380 ; http://n2t.net/addgene:136380 ; RRID:Addgene_136380)
