[The description below was written by a language model from this plasmid's Addgene catalogue record and pLannotate feature annotations shown in this document.]
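Description:
pYPQ292 (AaCas12b)-D570A-TV is an 8,029 bp Gateway entry clone built on the pYPQ167 backbone for assembling plant CRISPR activation (CRISPRa) vectors. It is maintained in E. coli on a high-copy ColE1/pUC-type origin. Selection is with spectinomycin through an aadA (SmR) aminoglycoside adenylyltransferase gene, which lies downstream of a class 1 integron Pc promoter fragment and a short gentamicin-resistance remnant. rrnB T1 and T2 terminators insulate the cloning region from backbone transcription. Small lacZα and lacI fragments and a T7 promoter appear to be backbone leftovers.

The payload lies between an attL1 site and an attR5 site. This pairing is used in multisite Gateway LR reactions, where the effector module is combined with a second entry clone, typically a guide RNA cassette, and moved into a destination vector. The insert encodes Cas12b from Alicyclobacillus acidiphilus carrying the D570A substitution, which the record describes as rendering the nuclease catalytically dead so that it acts as an RNA-guided DNA-binding protein. The automated annotation matches this reading frame to the related A. acidoterrestris Cas12b, which is simply its closest database homolog. Fused downstream is the TV activation system, seen in the feature table as fragments matching TAL effector proteins (AvrXa10, AvrBs3) followed by VP16-derived repeats (VP64/VP160 hits). A NOS terminator provides the polyadenylation signal.

No plant promoter is annotated upstream of the coding sequence, so expression presumably depends on a promoter supplied by the destination vector. The two sequence records, depositor and NGS, carry identical features and differ only in their start coordinate. The construct is intended for targeted transcriptional activation of plant genes.
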