Features (pLannotate 1.2.2; 17 found; start..end, strand, type, name):
     96..119     +  promoter       Pc promoter (fragment): intI1 (promoter lies within the coding sequence); class 1 integron promoter
    295..351     +  CDS            GmR (fragment): gentamycin acetyltransferase; aacC1; confers resistance to gentamycin
    358..1149    +  CDS            SmR: aminoglycoside adenylyltransferase (Murphy, 1985); aadA; confers resistance to spectinomycin and streptomycin
   1242..1830    +  rep_origin     ori: high-copy-number ColE1/pMB1/pBR322/pUC origin of replication
   2013..2105    +  CDS            lacI (fragment): lac repressor; lacI; The lac repressor binds to the lac operator to inhibit transcription in E. coli. This inhibition can be relieved by adding lactose or isopropyl-β-D-thiogalactopyranoside (IPTG).
   2160..2187    -  terminator     rrnB T2 terminator: transcription terminator T2 from the E. coli rrnB gene
   2319..2362    +  terminator     rrnB T1 terminator: Escherichia coli rrnB; transcription terminator T1 from the E. coli rrnB gene
   2409..2445    -  CDS            lacZα (fragment): LacZα fragment of β-galactosidase; lacZ fragment
   2461..2560    +  protein_bind   attL1: mutant version of attL; recombination site for the Gateway® LR reaction LR Clonase™
   2630..6013    +  CDS            cas12b: CS12B_ALIAG - Also known as c2c1 From Alicyclobacillus acidoterrestris (strain ATCC 49025 / DSM 3922 / CIP 106132 / NCIMB 13137 / GD3B).
   6761..6955    +  CDS            avrXa10 (fragment): AVX10_XANOO - Experimental evidence at protein level: Swiss-Prot protein existence level 1. Avirulence protein. Induces the hypersensitive response (HR)in rice plants carrying the resistance gene Xa10. Activity depends on the presence of the core repeat domains; replacement with repeat domains from other proteins (AvrBs3 of X.euvesicatoria (AC P14727) or AvrXa7 of this organism) does not elicit the HR. Probably acts as a transcription factor in its host plant (rice) to induce plant resistance or disease. From Xanthomonas oryzae pv. oryzae.
   6950..7108    +  CDS            avrBs3 (fragment): AVRB3_XANEU - Experimental evidence at protein level: Swiss-Prot protein existence level 1. Avirulence protein. Acts as a transcription factor in C.annuum plants. In susceptible plants lacking the Bs3 resistance gene induces expression of a number of genes, including genes homologous to a family of auxin-induced genes, alpha-expansin genes, pectate lyase, anthocyanidin glucoside rhamnosyl transferase and at least one transcription factor, UPA20. Their expression leads to plant hypertrophy in mesophyll cells, probably mainly mediated by UPA20 (PubMed:17962565). In resistant plants induces the h
   7232..7254    +  CDS            VP160 (fragment): 10 tandem repeats of the minimal activation domain of herpes simplex virus VP16 (Cheng et al., 2013)
   7431..7456    +  CDS            VP64 (fragment): tetrameric repeat of the minimal activation domain of herpes simplex virus VP16 (Beerli et al., 1998)
   7479..7731    +  terminator     NOS terminator: nopaline synthase terminator and poly(A) signal
   7776..7899    +  protein_bind   attR5: mutant version of attR; recombination site for the Gateway® LR reaction LR Clonase™
   7917..7935    -  promoter       T7 promoter: promoter for bacteriophage T7 RNA polymerase
>Addgene plasmid #136380 | pYPQ292 (AaCas12b)-D570A-TV | depositor full sequence | sequence record 263177 | pYPQ292 (AaCas12b)-D570A-TV sequence 8029 bps
TGGACCAGCCAGGACAGAAATGCCTCGACTTCGCTGCTACCCAAGGTTGCCGGGTGACGCACACCGTGGA
AACGGATGAAGGCACGAACCCAGTGGACATAAGCCTGTTCGGTTCGTAAGCTGTAATGCAAGTAGCGTAT
GCGCTCACGCAACTGGTCCAGAACCTTGACCGAACGCAGCGGTGGTAACGGCGCAGTGGCGGTTTTCATG
GCTTGTTATGACTGTTTTTTTGGGGTACAGTCTATGCCTCGGGCATCCAAGCAGCAAGCGCGTTACGCCG
TGGGTCGATGTTTGATGTTATGGAGCAGCAACGATGTTACGCAGCAGGGCAGTCGCCCTAAAACAAAGTT
AAACATCATGAGGGAAGCGGTGATCGCCGAAGTATCGACTCAACTATCAGAGGTAGTTGGCGTCATCGAG
CGCCATCTCGAACCGACGTTGCTGGCCGTACATTTGTACGGCTCCGCAGTGGATGGCGGCCTGAAGCCAC
ACAGTGATATTGATTTGCTGGTTACGGTGACCGTAAGGCTTGATGAAACAACGCGGCGAGCTTTGATCAA
CGACCTTTTGGAAACTTCGGCTTCCCCTGGAGAGAGCGAGATTCTCCGCGCTGTAGAAGTCACCATTGTT
GTGCACGACGACATCATTCCGTGGCGTTATCCAGCTAAGCGCGAACTGCAATTTGGAGAATGGCAGCGCA
ATGACATTCTTGCAGGTATCTTCGAGCCAGCCACGATCGACATTGATCTGGCTATCTTGCTGACAAAAGC
AAGAGAACATAGCGTTGCCTTGGTAGGTCCAGCGGCGGAGGAACTCTTTGATCCGGTTCCTGAACAGGAT
CTATTTGAGGCGCTAAATGAAACCTTAACGCTATGGAACTCGCCGCCCGACTGGGCTGGCGATGAGCGAA
ATGTAGTGCTTACGTTGTCCCGCATTTGGTACAGCGCAGTAACCGGCAAAATCGCGCCGAAGGATGTCGC
TGCCGACTGGGCAATGGAGCGCCTGCCGGCCCAGTATCAGCCCGTCATACTTGAAGCTAGACAGGCTTAT
CTTGGACAAGAAGAAGATCGCTTGGCCTCGCGCGCAGATCAGTTGGAAGAATTTGTCCACTACGTGAAAG
GCGAGATCACCAAGGTAGTCGGCAAATAACCCTCGAGCCACCCATGACCAAAATCCCTTAACGTGAGTTA
CGCGTCGTTCCACTGAGCGTCAGACCCCGTAGAAAAGATCAAAGGATCTTCTTGAGATCCTTTTTTTCTG
CGCGTAATCTGCTGCTTGCAAACAAAAAAACCACCGCTACCAGCGGTGGTTTGTTTGCCGGATCAAGAGC
TACCAACTCTTTTTCCGAAGGTAACTGGCTTCAGCAGAGCGCAGATACCAAATACTGTCCTTCTAGTGTA
GCCGTAGTTAGGCCACCACTTCAAGAACTCTGTAGCACCGCCTACATACCTCGCTCTGCTAATCCTGTTA
CCAGTGGCTGCTGCCAGTGGCGATAAGTCGTGTCTTACCGGGTTGGACTCAAGACGATAGTTACCGGATA
AGGCGCAGCGGTCGGGCTGAACGGGGGGTTCGTGCACACAGCCCAGCTTGGAGCGAACGACCTACACCGA
ACTGAGATACCTACAGCGTGAGCTATGAGAAAGCGCCACGCTTCCCGAAGGGAGAAAGGCGGACAGGTAT
CCGGTAAGCGGCAGGGTCGGAACAGGAGAGCGCACGAGGGAGCTTCCAGGGGGAAACGCCTGGTATCTTT
ATAGTCCTGTCGGGTTTCGCCACCTCTGACTTGAGCGTCGATTTTTGTGATGCTCGTCAGGGGGGCGGAG
CCTATGGAAAAACGCCAGCAACGCGGCCTTTTTACGGTTCCTGGCCTTTTGCTGGCCTTTTGCTCACATG
TTCTTTCCTGCGTTATCCCCTGATTCTGTGGATAACCGTATTACCGCCTTTGAGTGAGCTGATACCGCTC
GCCGCAGCCGAACGACCGAGCGCAGCGAGTCAGTGAGCGAGGAAGCGGAAGAGCGCCCAATACGCAAACC
GCCTCTCCCCGCGCGTTGGCCGATTCATTAATGCAGCTGGCACGACAGGTTTCCCGACTGGAAAGCGGGC
AGTGAGCGCAACGCAATTAATACGCGTACCGCGAGCCAGGAAGAGTTTGTAGAAACGCAAAAAGGCCATC
CGTCAGGATGGCCTTCTGCTTAGTTTGATGCCTGGCAGTTTATGGCGGGCGTCCTGCCCGCCACCCTCCG
GGCCGTTGCTTCACAACGTTCAAATCCGCTCCCGGCGGATTTGTCCTACTCAGGAGAGCGTTCACCGACA
AACAACAGATAAAACGAAAGGCCCAGTCTTCCGACTGAGCCTTTCGTTTTATTTGATGCCTGGCAGTTCC
CTACTCTCGCGTTAACGCTTGCATGGATGTTTTCCCAGTCACGACGTTGTAAAACGACGGCCAGTCTTAA
GCTCGGGCCCCAAATAATGATTTTATTTTGACTGATAGTGACCTGTTCGTTGCAACAAATTGATGAGCAA
TGCTTTTTTATAATGCCAACTTTGTACAAAAAAGCAGGCTCCGAATTCGCCCTTCACCATGGCTCCTAAG
AAGAAGCGGAAGGTTGGTATTCACGGGGTGCCTGCGGCTGCCGTCAAGTCCATGAAGGTCAAGTTGCGCC
TGGATAACATGCCAGAGATCAGAGCCGGACTTTGGAAACTTCACACCGAGGTTAATGCGGGTGTGCGGTA
CTATACGGAATGGCTTAGCCTTTTGAGGCAAGAAAATCTTTATCGGAGGAGTCCCAATGGCGATGGAGAA
CAAGAATGCTATAAAACTGCTGAGGAATGCAAGGCTGAACTCCTTGAGAGACTCAGAGCCCGCCAAGTTG
AGAATGGGCACTGCGGCCCTGCTGGGAGTGATGACGAACTGCTGCAATTGGCACGGCAACTTTATGAACT
TCTGGTCCCACAAGCAATCGGGGCTAAAGGTGATGCGCAGCAAATCGCAAGGAAGTTTCTTAGTCCCCTT
GCCGACAAGGATGCCGTGGGTGGTTTGGGAATAGCAAAAGCAGGAAATAAGCCTAGGTGGGTTCGGATGA
GGGAGGCTGGAGAGCCAGGTTGGGAAGAGGAAAAGGCTAAAGCCGAGGCGAGAAAGAGTACGGATAGAAC
CGCCGATGTTCTTCGCGCTCTTGCAGACTTCGGTCTTAAACCTCTTATGAGAGTCTACACAGACTCAGAC
ATGTCCAGCGTGCAGTGGAAACCACTTCGCAAAGGACAAGCGGTCAGAACCTGGGATAGAGACATGTTCC
AACAAGCGATCGAAAGAATGATGAGTTGGGAATCGTGGAATCAGCGCGTTGGAGAAGCGTACGCAAAGCT
CGTGGAACAAAAGTCGAGGTTTGAACAGAAAAATTTTGTGGGACAAGAACATCTTGTCCAACTTGTCAAT
CAACTTCAACAAGACATGAAGGAAGCATCACACGGCCTGGAGTCGAAAGAACAAACTGCGCATTACTTGA
CTGGGAGAGCGCTGAGAGGGAGCGACAAAGTTTTTGAGAAGTGGGAAAAACTCGATCCTGATGCCCCATT
TGACCTCTATGATACCGAAATCAAGAATGTTCAACGGAGGAATACTCGCAGGTTCGGATCTCATGATCTG
TTTGCGAAGCTCGCGGAACCTAAATATCAGGCGCTCTGGAGAGAGGACGCTTCTTTCCTCACGAGGTATG
CGGTTTACAATAGCATTGTCAGAAAACTGAATCACGCTAAAATGTTTGCGACTTTTACTCTTCCGGATGC
TACCGCCCACCCGATCTGGACGCGGTTTGACAAACTCGGCGGCAACCTGCACCAGTACACTTTCTTGTTT
AACGAATTTGGCGAGGGCAGGCACGCCATTCGGTTTCAGAAGCTGTTGACGGTTGAGGATGGCGTTGCTA
AAGAGGTCGACGACGTCACGGTTCCGATTTCTATGTCCGCGCAGCTGGATGACCTCTTGCCTCGGGACCC
ACACGAGCTCGTTGCACTCTACTTCCAGGACTACGGTGCAGAACAACATCTGGCTGGAGAGTTTGGCGGC
GCGAAAATTCAATACCGCCGCGATCAATTGAACCACCTGCACGCCAGAAGAGGCGCCAGAGATGTCTACC
TTAATCTGAGCGTCCGCGTTCAGTCACAATCCGAAGCCAGGGGAGAAAGGCGCCCTCCGTATGCAGCGGT
CTTCAGGCTTGTTGGCGATAACCACCGCGCGTTTGTTCACTTTGATAAATTGTCAGATTACCTCGCAGAA
CACCCAGACGATGGTAAGCTGGGGTCGGAAGGTTTGCTCTCTGGGCTCAGAGTCATGTCAGTTGCCTTGG
GTCTTAGGACTTCCGCGAGCATATCTGTCTTCCGCGTCGCAAGAAAGGACGAATTGAAGCCGAACAGTGA
AGGCCGGGTCCCTTTTTGCTTCCCGATCGAAGGGAACGAAAACCTCGTTGCTGTCCACGAGCGGAGCCAA
CTGTTGAAGCTTCCCGGTGAAACGGAATCGAAAGATCTGAGAGCGATCAGAGAAGAGCGCCAAAGGACGC
TTAGACAGCTCCGGACGCAACTTGCATACTTGCGCCTTCTGGTTCGCTGCGGTAGTGAAGACGTTGGAAG
AAGAGAGAGGTCATGGGCTAAACTCATAGAGCAACCTATGGATGCTAATCAAATGACGCCTGATTGGAGA
GAAGCATTCGAAGACGAACTTCAGAAACTGAAATCCCTTTACGGGATATGCGGCGATCGCGAGTGGACAG
AAGCAGTGTATGAGTCTGTGAGGCGCGTGTGGCGGCATATGGGTAAACAGGTGCGCGATTGGAGAAAAGA
CGTTAGGAGCGGGGAAAGACCTAAGATACGGGGATATCAGAAAGACGTTGTCGGGGGAAATAGCATTGAA
CAGATTGAATATTTGGAGCGCCAATATAAGTTCCTCAAATCCTGGTCTTTCTTCGGCAAAGTGTCAGGCC
AGGTGATACGCGCGGAAAAGGGATCGCGCTTTGCAATAACTCTGAGAGAACATATTGATCATGCCAAAGA
AGATCGGTTGAAGAAACTCGCCGATAGAATCATCATGGAGGCGCTTGGTTATGTCTACGCCTTGGACGAT
GAACGGGGAAAGGGAAAGTGGGTCGCCAAGTATCCACCTTGCCAACTCATTCTCCTCGAAGAACTTTCCG
AATACCAGTTTAACAACGATCGGCCGCCATCAGAGAATAATCAACTGATGCAGTGGTCCCATCGCGGTGT
GTTTCAAGAGTTGCTCAATCAGGCCCAAGTCCATGATCTGCTTGTTGGCACAATGTATGCAGCCTTTTCC
TCCCGGTTTGATGCAAGAACAGGGGCTCCTGGCATACGCTGTAGACGGGTCCCGGCGAGGTGCGCCCGCG
AACAAAACCCTGAACCGTTCCCCTGGTGGTTGAACAAGTTCGTTGCGGAGCACAAGCTGGACGGGTGTCC
TCTGCGGGCCGACGATCTTATTCCCACCGGGGAAGGGGAATTCTTTGTGAGCCCTTTCTCGGCGGAGGAA
GGGGATTTTCACCAAATACATGCAGATCTTAATGCCGCACAAAATTTGCAGAGGAGACTGTGGTCAGACT
TTGATATTAGTCAGATACGCCTCCGCTGTGACTGGGGAGAGGTCGATGGCGAGCCTGTGTTGATACCAAG
AACGACCGGAAAGAGGACAGCCGATTCGTATGGAAACAAGGTTTTTTACACGAAGACGGGCGTTACTTAC
TACGAAAGAGAAAGAGGGAAGAAGAGAAGGAAAGTCTTTGCCCAAGAAGAATTGAGCGAGGAAGAAGCCG
AGCTCTTGGTCGAAGCGGACGAGGCACGGGAAAAGTCTGTCGTCCTCATGAGGGACCCTTCCGGAATTAT
TAACCGGGGAGATTGGACGCGGCAGAAAGAGTTTTGGTCCATGGTTAATCAACGCATAGAAGGCTACCTT
GTCAAGCAAATAAGAAGTCGCGTGAGATTGCAGGAGAGTGCATGTGAGAACACTGGGGACATAAAGCGTC
CTGCTGCCACCAAAAAGGCCGGACAGGCTAAGAAAAAGAAGGGAGACGGCTCTGGATCGGGGTCGGGTTC
TGGCTCAGTCGACTTGCTTGATCCGGGGACACCAATGGACGCGGACCTGGTGGCTTCATCGACCGTGGTT
TGGGAACAGGACGCCGATCCATTCGCCGGGACCGCCGATGACTTTCCTGCTTTTAATGAGGAAGAGTTGG
CTTGGCTGATGGAACTCCTGCCGCAGGGCGGCTCAGGGGGTCTCCTTGACCCCGGCACCCCCATGGACGC
TGACCTCGTTGCAAGTTCGACGGTTGTTTGGGAGCAAGATGCAGATCCGTTTGCGGGTACAGCTGATGAC
TTTCCAGCCTTCAACGAAGAGGAGCTGGCATGGCTTATGGAGCTTCTGCCTCAGGCCAGAGGAGGGTCGG
GTGGGCTCTTGGATCCTGGGACGCCGATGGATGCCGACCTTGTCGCGTCCTCTACTGTGGTTTGGGAGCA
GGACGCCGACCCGTTCGCTGGTACTGCTGATGACTTTCCGGCCTTTAATGAGGAGGAACTCGCTTGGCTC
ATGGAGTTGTTGCCACAAGGGGGTAGTGGCGGTCTTCTGGACCCGGGAACGCCTATGGATGCTGACTTGG
TGGCATCGAGCACCGTCGTCTGGGAACAGGATGCGGACCCGTTTGCTGGTACCGCTGATGATTTTCCGGC
ATTTAACGAGGAAGAATTGGCGTGGCTCATGGAATTGCTTCCCCAGGCGAGAGGGGGTTCCGGTGGCTTG
CTGGATCCGGGAACGCCTATGGATGCCGATCTCGTGGCGTCGTCAACCGTGGTCTGGGAGCAAGACGCTG
ACCCGTTTGCCGGCACAGCAGATGATTTTCCAGCTTTCAATGAGGAAGAACTGGCATGGTTGATGGAATT
GCTTCCACAGGGAGGGAGCGGAGGCCTCCTCGATCCTGGAACACCTATGGACGCAGACCTGGTTGCCTCT
TCAACTGTCGTGTGGGAACAAGATGCAGACCCGTTCGCAGGTACAGCTGATGACTTCCCTGCCTTTAATG
AGGAGGAACTCGCGTGGCTCATGGAACTTTTGCCCCAAGCACGCGGTGGCTCTGGGGGTGGCGGATCGGG
AGGAGATGCGCTGGACGATTTCGACTTGGACATGTTGGGCTCAGACGCTTTGGACGACTTTGATCTCGAC
ATGCTTGGGTCCGACGCATTGGATGATTTCGACCTTGACATGCTTGGTTCCGACGCACTCGATGACTTCG
ATCTTGATATGCTCGCCCGCGGATCTGACGCTCTCGACGACTTCGATCTTGACATGTTGGGCTCAGATGC
GCTCGACGACTTTGATCTCGATATGTTGGGTAGCGACGCACTCGATGACTTTGACTTGGATATGCTGGGG
AGCGACGCCTTGGACGATTTCGATCTGGACATGCTGTAAAAGCTTTGATAGGACGTCCGATCGTTCAAAC
ATTTGGCAATAAAGTTTCTTAAGATTGAATCCTGTTGCCGGTCTTGCGATGATTATCATATAATTTCTGT
TGAATTACGTTAAGCATGTAATAATTAACATGTAATGCATGACGTTATTTATGAGATGGGTTTTTATGAT
TAGAGTCCCGCAATTATACATTTAATACGCGATAGAAAACAAAATATAGCGCGCAAACTAGGATAAATTA
TCGCGCGCGGTGTCATCTATGTTACTAGATCGGGAATTGATCCCCCCTCGACAGCTTCCGGAAAGGGCGA
ATTCGCAACTTTGTATACAAAAGTTGAACGAGAAACGTAAAATGATATAAATATCAATATATTAAATTAG
ATTTTGCATAAAAAACAGACTACATAATACTGTAAAACACAACATATCCAGTCACTATGCCATCCAGCTG
ATATCCCCTATAGTGAGTCGTATTACATGGTCATAGCTGTTTCCTGGCAGCTCTGGCCCGTGTCTCAAAA
TCTCTGATGTTACATTGCACAAGATAAAAATATATCATCATGCCTCCTC
