Features (pLannotate 1.2.2; 17 found; start..end, strand, type, name):
     41..84      +  terminator     rrnB T1 terminator: Escherichia coli rrnB; transcription terminator T1 from the E. coli rrnB gene
    131..167     -  CDS            lacZα (fragment): LacZα fragment of β-galactosidase; lacZ fragment
    183..282     +  protein_bind   attL1: mutant version of attL; recombination site for the Gateway® LR reaction LR Clonase™
    352..3735    +  CDS            cas12b: CS12B_ALIAG - Also known as c2c1 From Alicyclobacillus acidoterrestris (strain ATCC 49025 / DSM 3922 / CIP 106132 / NCIMB 13137 / GD3B).
   4483..4677    +  CDS            avrXa10 (fragment): AVX10_XANOO - Experimental evidence at protein level: Swiss-Prot protein existence level 1. Avirulence protein. Induces the hypersensitive response (HR)in rice plants carrying the resistance gene Xa10. Activity depends on the presence of the core repeat domains; replacement with repeat domains from other proteins (AvrBs3 of X.euvesicatoria (AC P14727) or AvrXa7 of this organism) does not elicit the HR. Probably acts as a transcription factor in its host plant (rice) to induce plant resistance or disease. From Xanthomonas oryzae pv. oryzae.
   4672..4830    +  CDS            avrBs3 (fragment): AVRB3_XANEU - Experimental evidence at protein level: Swiss-Prot protein existence level 1. Avirulence protein. Acts as a transcription factor in C.annuum plants. In susceptible plants lacking the Bs3 resistance gene induces expression of a number of genes, including genes homologous to a family of auxin-induced genes, alpha-expansin genes, pectate lyase, anthocyanidin glucoside rhamnosyl transferase and at least one transcription factor, UPA20. Their expression leads to plant hypertrophy in mesophyll cells, probably mainly mediated by UPA20 (PubMed:17962565). In resistant plants induces the h
   4954..4976    +  CDS            VP160 (fragment): 10 tandem repeats of the minimal activation domain of herpes simplex virus VP16 (Cheng et al., 2013)
   5153..5178    +  CDS            VP64 (fragment): tetrameric repeat of the minimal activation domain of herpes simplex virus VP16 (Beerli et al., 1998)
   5201..5453    +  terminator     NOS terminator: nopaline synthase terminator and poly(A) signal
   5498..5621    +  protein_bind   attR5: mutant version of attR; recombination site for the Gateway® LR reaction LR Clonase™
   5639..5657    -  promoter       T7 promoter: promoter for bacteriophage T7 RNA polymerase
   5847..5870    +  promoter       Pc promoter (fragment): intI1 (promoter lies within the coding sequence); class 1 integron promoter
   6046..6102    +  CDS            GmR (fragment): gentamycin acetyltransferase; aacC1; confers resistance to gentamycin
   6109..6900    +  CDS            SmR: aminoglycoside adenylyltransferase (Murphy, 1985); aadA; confers resistance to spectinomycin and streptomycin
   6993..7581    +  rep_origin     ori: high-copy-number ColE1/pMB1/pBR322/pUC origin of replication
   7764..7856    +  CDS            lacI (fragment): lac repressor; lacI; The lac repressor binds to the lac operator to inhibit transcription in E. coli. This inhibition can be relieved by adding lactose or isopropyl-β-D-thiogalactopyranoside (IPTG).
   7911..7938    -  terminator     rrnB T2 terminator: transcription terminator T2 from the E. coli rrnB gene
>Addgene plasmid #136380 | pYPQ292 (AaCas12b)-D570A-TV | addgene full sequence | sequence record 271504 | Addgene NGS Result
ATTTGTCCTACTCAGGAGAGCGTTCACCGACAAACAACAGATAAAACGAAAGGCCCAGTCTTCCGACTGA
GCCTTTCGTTTTATTTGATGCCTGGCAGTTCCCTACTCTCGCGTTAACGCTTGCATGGATGTTTTCCCAG
TCACGACGTTGTAAAACGACGGCCAGTCTTAAGCTCGGGCCCCAAATAATGATTTTATTTTGACTGATAG
TGACCTGTTCGTTGCAACAAATTGATGAGCAATGCTTTTTTATAATGCCAACTTTGTACAAAAAAGCAGG
CTCCGAATTCGCCCTTCACCATGGCTCCTAAGAAGAAGCGGAAGGTTGGTATTCACGGGGTGCCTGCGGC
TGCCGTCAAGTCCATGAAGGTCAAGTTGCGCCTGGATAACATGCCAGAGATCAGAGCCGGACTTTGGAAA
CTTCACACCGAGGTTAATGCGGGTGTGCGGTACTATACGGAATGGCTTAGCCTTTTGAGGCAAGAAAATC
TTTATCGGAGGAGTCCCAATGGCGATGGAGAACAAGAATGCTATAAAACTGCTGAGGAATGCAAGGCTGA
ACTCCTTGAGAGACTCAGAGCCCGCCAAGTTGAGAATGGGCACTGCGGCCCTGCTGGGAGTGATGACGAA
CTGCTGCAATTGGCACGGCAACTTTATGAACTTCTGGTCCCACAAGCAATCGGGGCTAAAGGTGATGCGC
AGCAAATCGCAAGGAAGTTTCTTAGTCCCCTTGCCGACAAGGATGCCGTGGGTGGTTTGGGAATAGCAAA
AGCAGGAAATAAGCCTAGGTGGGTTCGGATGAGGGAGGCTGGAGAGCCAGGTTGGGAAGAGGAAAAGGCT
AAAGCCGAGGCGAGAAAGAGTACGGATAGAACCGCCGATGTTCTTCGCGCTCTTGCAGACTTCGGTCTTA
AACCTCTTATGAGAGTCTACACAGACTCAGACATGTCCAGCGTGCAGTGGAAACCACTTCGCAAAGGACA
AGCGGTCAGAACCTGGGATAGAGACATGTTCCAACAAGCGATCGAAAGAATGATGAGTTGGGAATCGTGG
AATCAGCGCGTTGGAGAAGCGTACGCAAAGCTCGTGGAACAAAAGTCGAGGTTTGAACAGAAAAATTTTG
TGGGACAAGAACATCTTGTCCAACTTGTCAATCAACTTCAACAAGACATGAAGGAAGCATCACACGGCCT
GGAGTCGAAAGAACAAACTGCGCATTACTTGACTGGGAGAGCGCTGAGAGGGAGCGACAAAGTTTTTGAG
AAGTGGGAAAAACTCGATCCTGATGCCCCATTTGACCTCTATGATACCGAAATCAAGAATGTTCAACGGA
GGAATACTCGCAGGTTCGGATCTCATGATCTGTTTGCGAAGCTCGCGGAACCTAAATATCAGGCGCTCTG
GAGAGAGGACGCTTCTTTCCTCACGAGGTATGCGGTTTACAATAGCATTGTCAGAAAACTGAATCACGCT
AAAATGTTTGCGACTTTTACTCTTCCGGATGCTACCGCCCACCCGATCTGGACGCGGTTTGACAAACTCG
GCGGCAACCTGCACCAGTACACTTTCTTGTTTAACGAATTTGGCGAGGGCAGGCACGCCATTCGGTTTCA
GAAGCTGTTGACGGTTGAGGATGGCGTTGCTAAAGAGGTCGACGACGTCACGGTTCCGATTTCTATGTCC
GCGCAGCTGGATGACCTCTTGCCTCGGGACCCACACGAGCTCGTTGCACTCTACTTCCAGGACTACGGTG
CAGAACAACATCTGGCTGGAGAGTTTGGCGGCGCGAAAATTCAATACCGCCGCGATCAATTGAACCACCT
GCACGCCAGAAGAGGCGCCAGAGATGTCTACCTTAATCTGAGCGTCCGCGTTCAGTCACAATCCGAAGCC
AGGGGAGAAAGGCGCCCTCCGTATGCAGCGGTCTTCAGGCTTGTTGGCGATAACCACCGCGCGTTTGTTC
ACTTTGATAAATTGTCAGATTACCTCGCAGAACACCCAGACGATGGTAAGCTGGGGTCGGAAGGTTTGCT
CTCTGGGCTCAGAGTCATGTCAGTTGCCTTGGGTCTTAGGACTTCCGCGAGCATATCTGTCTTCCGCGTC
GCAAGAAAGGACGAATTGAAGCCGAACAGTGAAGGCCGGGTCCCTTTTTGCTTCCCGATCGAAGGGAACG
AAAACCTCGTTGCTGTCCACGAGCGGAGCCAACTGTTGAAGCTTCCCGGTGAAACGGAATCGAAAGATCT
GAGAGCGATCAGAGAAGAGCGCCAAAGGACGCTTAGACAGCTCCGGACGCAACTTGCATACTTGCGCCTT
CTGGTTCGCTGCGGTAGTGAAGACGTTGGAAGAAGAGAGAGGTCATGGGCTAAACTCATAGAGCAACCTA
TGGATGCTAATCAAATGACGCCTGATTGGAGAGAAGCATTCGAAGACGAACTTCAGAAACTGAAATCCCT
TTACGGGATATGCGGCGATCGCGAGTGGACAGAAGCAGTGTATGAGTCTGTGAGGCGCGTGTGGCGGCAT
ATGGGTAAACAGGTGCGCGATTGGAGAAAAGACGTTAGGAGCGGGGAAAGACCTAAGATACGGGGATATC
AGAAAGACGTTGTCGGGGGAAATAGCATTGAACAGATTGAATATTTGGAGCGCCAATATAAGTTCCTCAA
ATCCTGGTCTTTCTTCGGCAAAGTGTCAGGCCAGGTGATACGCGCGGAAAAGGGATCGCGCTTTGCAATA
ACTCTGAGAGAACATATTGATCATGCCAAAGAAGATCGGTTGAAGAAACTCGCCGATAGAATCATCATGG
AGGCGCTTGGTTATGTCTACGCCTTGGACGATGAACGGGGAAAGGGAAAGTGGGTCGCCAAGTATCCACC
TTGCCAACTCATTCTCCTCGAAGAACTTTCCGAATACCAGTTTAACAACGATCGGCCGCCATCAGAGAAT
AATCAACTGATGCAGTGGTCCCATCGCGGTGTGTTTCAAGAGTTGCTCAATCAGGCCCAAGTCCATGATC
TGCTTGTTGGCACAATGTATGCAGCCTTTTCCTCCCGGTTTGATGCAAGAACAGGGGCTCCTGGCATACG
CTGTAGACGGGTCCCGGCGAGGTGCGCCCGCGAACAAAACCCTGAACCGTTCCCCTGGTGGTTGAACAAG
TTCGTTGCGGAGCACAAGCTGGACGGGTGTCCTCTGCGGGCCGACGATCTTATTCCCACCGGGGAAGGGG
AATTCTTTGTGAGCCCTTTCTCGGCGGAGGAAGGGGATTTTCACCAAATACATGCAGATCTTAATGCCGC
ACAAAATTTGCAGAGGAGACTGTGGTCAGACTTTGATATTAGTCAGATACGCCTCCGCTGTGACTGGGGA
GAGGTCGATGGCGAGCCTGTGTTGATACCAAGAACGACCGGAAAGAGGACAGCCGATTCGTATGGAAACA
AGGTTTTTTACACGAAGACGGGCGTTACTTACTACGAAAGAGAAAGAGGGAAGAAGAGAAGGAAAGTCTT
TGCCCAAGAAGAATTGAGCGAGGAAGAAGCCGAGCTCTTGGTCGAAGCGGACGAGGCACGGGAAAAGTCT
GTCGTCCTCATGAGGGACCCTTCCGGAATTATTAACCGGGGAGATTGGACGCGGCAGAAAGAGTTTTGGT
CCATGGTTAATCAACGCATAGAAGGCTACCTTGTCAAGCAAATAAGAAGTCGCGTGAGATTGCAGGAGAG
TGCATGTGAGAACACTGGGGACATAAAGCGTCCTGCTGCCACCAAAAAGGCCGGACAGGCTAAGAAAAAG
AAGGGAGACGGCTCTGGATCGGGGTCGGGTTCTGGCTCAGTCGACTTGCTTGATCCGGGGACACCAATGG
ACGCGGACCTGGTGGCTTCATCGACCGTGGTTTGGGAACAGGACGCCGATCCATTCGCCGGGACCGCCGA
TGACTTTCCTGCTTTTAATGAGGAAGAGTTGGCTTGGCTGATGGAACTCCTGCCGCAGGGCGGCTCAGGG
GGTCTCCTTGACCCCGGCACCCCCATGGACGCTGACCTCGTTGCAAGTTCGACGGTTGTTTGGGAGCAAG
ATGCAGATCCGTTTGCGGGTACAGCTGATGACTTTCCAGCCTTCAACGAAGAGGAGCTGGCATGGCTTAT
GGAGCTTCTGCCTCAGGCCAGAGGAGGGTCGGGTGGGCTCTTGGATCCTGGGACGCCGATGGATGCCGAC
CTTGTCGCGTCCTCTACTGTGGTTTGGGAGCAGGACGCCGACCCGTTCGCTGGTACTGCTGATGACTTTC
CGGCCTTTAATGAGGAGGAACTCGCTTGGCTCATGGAGTTGTTGCCACAAGGGGGTAGTGGCGGTCTTCT
GGACCCGGGAACGCCTATGGATGCTGACTTGGTGGCATCGAGCACCGTCGTCTGGGAACAGGATGCGGAC
CCGTTTGCTGGTACCGCTGATGATTTTCCGGCATTTAACGAGGAAGAATTGGCGTGGCTCATGGAATTGC
TTCCCCAGGCGAGAGGGGGTTCCGGTGGCTTGCTGGATCCGGGAACGCCTATGGATGCCGATCTCGTGGC
GTCGTCAACCGTGGTCTGGGAGCAAGACGCTGACCCGTTTGCCGGCACAGCAGATGATTTTCCAGCTTTC
AATGAGGAAGAACTGGCATGGTTGATGGAATTGCTTCCACAGGGAGGGAGCGGAGGCCTCCTCGATCCTG
GAACACCTATGGACGCAGACCTGGTTGCCTCTTCAACTGTCGTGTGGGAACAAGATGCAGACCCGTTCGC
AGGTACAGCTGATGACTTCCCTGCCTTTAATGAGGAGGAACTCGCGTGGCTCATGGAACTTTTGCCCCAA
GCACGCGGTGGCTCTGGGGGTGGCGGATCGGGAGGAGATGCGCTGGACGATTTCGACTTGGACATGTTGG
GCTCAGACGCTTTGGACGACTTTGATCTCGACATGCTTGGGTCCGACGCATTGGATGATTTCGACCTTGA
CATGCTTGGTTCCGACGCACTCGATGACTTCGATCTTGATATGCTCGCCCGCGGATCTGACGCTCTCGAC
GACTTCGATCTTGACATGTTGGGCTCAGATGCGCTCGACGACTTTGATCTCGATATGTTGGGTAGCGACG
CACTCGATGACTTTGACTTGGATATGCTGGGGAGCGACGCCTTGGACGATTTCGATCTGGACATGCTGTA
AAAGCTTTGATAGGACGTCCGATCGTTCAAACATTTGGCAATAAAGTTTCTTAAGATTGAATCCTGTTGC
CGGTCTTGCGATGATTATCATATAATTTCTGTTGAATTACGTTAAGCATGTAATAATTAACATGTAATGC
ATGACGTTATTTATGAGATGGGTTTTTATGATTAGAGTCCCGCAATTATACATTTAATACGCGATAGAAA
ACAAAATATAGCGCGCAAACTAGGATAAATTATCGCGCGCGGTGTCATCTATGTTACTAGATCGGGAATT
GATCCCCCCTCGACAGCTTCCGGAAAGGGCGAATTCGCAACTTTGTATACAAAAGTTGAACGAGAAACGT
AAAATGATATAAATATCAATATATTAAATTAGATTTTGCATAAAAAACAGACTACATAATACTGTAAAAC
ACAACATATCCAGTCACTATGCCATCCAGCTGATATCCCCTATAGTGAGTCGTATTACATGGTCATAGCT
GTTTCCTGGCAGCTCTGGCCCGTGTCTCAAAATCTCTGATGTTACATTGCACAAGATAAAAATATATCAT
CATGCCTCCTCTGGACCAGCCAGGACAGAAATGCCTCGACTTCGCTGCTACCCAAGGTTGCCGGGTGACG
CACACCGTGGAAACGGATGAAGGCACGAACCCAGTGGACATAAGCCTGTTCGGTTCGTAAGCTGTAATGC
AAGTAGCGTATGCGCTCACGCAACTGGTCCAGAACCTTGACCGAACGCAGCGGTGGTAACGGCGCAGTGG
CGGTTTTCATGGCTTGTTATGACTGTTTTTTTGGGGTACAGTCTATGCCTCGGGCATCCAAGCAGCAAGC
GCGTTACGCCGTGGGTCGATGTTTGATGTTATGGAGCAGCAACGATGTTACGCAGCAGGGCAGTCGCCCT
AAAACAAAGTTAAACATTATGAGGGAAGCGGTGATCGCCGAAGTATCGACTCAACTATCAGAGGTAGTTG
GCGTCATCGAGCGCCATCTCGAACCGACGTTGCTGGCCGTACATTTGTACGGCTCCGCAGTGGATGGCGG
CCTGAAGCCACACAGTGATATTGATTTGCTGGTTACGGTGACCGTAAGGCTTGATGAAACAACGCGGCGA
GCTTTGATCAACGACCTTTTGGAAACTTCGGCTTCCCCTGGAGAGAGCGAGATTCTCCGCGCTGTAGAAG
TCACCATTGTTGTGCACGACGACATCATTCCGTGGCGTTATCCAGCTAAGCGCGAACTGCAATTTGGAGA
ATGGCAGCGCAATGACATTCTTGCAGGTATCTTCGAGCCAGCCACGATCGACATTGATCTGGCTATCTTG
CTGACAAAAGCAAGAGAACATAGCGTTGCCTTGGTAGGTCCAGCGGCGGAGGAACTCTTTGATCCGGTTC
CTGAACAGGATCTATTTGAGGCGCTAAATGAAACCTTAACGCTATGGAACTCGCCGCCCGACTGGGCTGG
CGATGAGCGAAATGTAGTGCTTACGTTGTCCCGCATTTGGTACAGCGCAGTAACCGGCAAAATCGCGCCG
AAGGATGTCGCTGCCGACTGGGCAATGGAGCGCCTGCCGGCCCAGTATCAGCCCGTCATACTTGAAGCTA
GACAGGCTTATCTTGGACAAGAAGAAGATCGCTTGGCCTCGCGCGCAGATCAGTTGGAAGAATTTGTCCA
CTACGTGAAAGGCGAGATCACCAAGGTAGTCGGCAAATAACCCTCGAGCCACCCATGACCAAAATCCCTT
AACGTGAGTTACGCGTCGTTCCACTGAGCGTCAGACCCCGTAGAAAAGATCAAAGGATCTTCTTGAGATC
CTTTTTTTCTGCGCGTAATCTGCTGCTTGCAAACAAAAAAACCACCGCTACCAGCGGTGGTTTGTTTGCC
GGATCAAGAGCTACCAACTCTTTTTCCGAAGGTAACTGGCTTCAGCAGAGCGCAGATACCAAATACTGTT
CTTCTAGTGTAGCCGTAGTTAGGCCACCACTTCAAGAACTCTGTAGCACCGCCTACATACCTCGCTCTGC
TAATCCTGTTACCAGTGGCTGCTGCCAGTGGCGATAAGTCGTGTCTTACCGGGTTGGACTCAAGACGATA
GTTACCGGATAAGGCGCAGCGGTCGGGCTGAACGGGGGGTTCGTGCACACAGCCCAGCTTGGAGCGAACG
ACCTACACCGAACTGAGATACCTACAGCGTGAGCTATGAGAAAGCGCCACGCTTCCCGAAGGGAGAAAGG
CGGACAGGTATCCGGTAAGCGGCAGGGTCGGAACAGGAGAGCGCACGAGGGAGCTTCCAGGGGGAAACGC
CTGGTATCTTTATAGTCCTGTCGGGTTTCGCCACCTCTGACTTGAGCGTCGATTTTTGTGATGCTCGTCA
GGGGGGCGGAGCCTATGGAAAAACGCCAGCAACGCGGCCTTTTTACGGTTCCTGGCCTTTTGCTGGCCTT
TTGCTCACATGTTCTTTCCTGCGTTATCCCCTGATTCTGTGGATAACCGTATTACCGCCTTTGAGTGAGC
TGATACCGCTCGCCGCAGCCGAACGACCGAGCGCAGCGAGTCAGTGAGCGAGGAAGCGGAAGAGCGCCCA
ATACGCAAACCGCCTCTCCCCGCGCGTTGGCCGATTCATTAATGCAGCTGGCACGACAGGTTTCCCGACT
GGAAAGCGGGCAGTGAGCGCAACGCAATTAATACGCGTACCGCGAGCCAGGAAGAGTTTGTAGAAACGCA
AAAAGGCCATCCGTCAGGATGGCCTTCTGCTTAGTTTGATGCCTGGCAGTTTATGGCGGGCGTCCTGCCC
GCCACCCTCCGGGCCGTTGCTTCACAACGTTCAAATCCGCTCCCGGCGG
